Addgene plasmid #109628: actc1b-mKate2-rab35b
Purpose: Muscle specific zebrafish expression of mKate2 fused to rab35b
Depositing lab: Rob Parton. Depositing organization: University of Queensland, Institute for Molecular Bioscience. Publication: In vivo cell biological screening identifies an endocytic capture mechanism for T-tubule formation. Hall TE, Martel N, Ariotti N, Xiong Z, Lo HP, Ferguson C, Rae J, Lim YW, Parton RG. Nat Commun. 2020 Jul 24;11(1):3711. doi: 10.1038/s41467-020-17486-w. PubMed 32709891.
Backbone
  Vector backbone: pDONR p2R-p3
  Vector type: Zebrafish plasmids
Growth in bacteria
  Bacterial resistance: Ampicillin, 100 μg/mL
  Growth temperature: 37°C
  Growth strain: DH5alpha
  Copy number: High Copy
Gene/Insert
  Gene/Insert name: rab35b
  Species: D. rerio (zebrafish)
  Entrez Gene: rab35b (a.k.a. dZ146N9.2, rab35, sb:eu777, si:busm1-146n9.2, zgc:100812)
  Tag / fusion protein: mKate2 (N terminal on insert)
  Cloning method: Gateway Cloning
Terms and licenses: Academic/Nonprofit Terms; Industry Terms: Not Available to Industry
How to cite: actc1b-mKate2-rab35b was a gift from Rob Parton (Addgene plasmid # 109628 ; http://n2t.net/addgene:109628 ; RRID:Addgene_109628)
