[The description below was written by a language model from this plasmid's Addgene catalogue record and pLannotate feature annotations shown in this document.]
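Description:
actc1b-mKate2-rab35b is a zebrafish expression plasmid assembled by multisite Gateway cloning. It drives muscle-specific production of the red fluorescent protein mKate2 fused to the N-terminus of zebrafish rab35b. The catalogue lists pDONR P2R-P3 as the backbone, but the feature tables show a fully recombined expression clone rather than a donor vector. Four attB sites occur in the order attB4, attB1, attB2, attB3, within a pBluescript-like ampicillin-resistant backbone, so the listed backbone probably reflects the entry clone that originally carried rab35b. In E. coli the plasmid replicates from a high-copy ColE1/pUC origin and is selected through AmpR (β-lactamase). Remnants of lac regulatory elements, a T3 promoter and a partial M13 origin also remain from the backbone.

The roughly 4 kb interval between attB4 and attB1 has no meaningful annotation. Its position and the construct name suggest that it holds the actc1b (alpha cardiac actin 1b) promoter, although the tables do not label it, and the short "copia promoter" hit there is most likely spurious. Downstream, mKate2 lies between attB1 and attB2, followed by the rab35b coding sequence between attB2 and attB3, which the annotation tool matched to human RAB35 by homology. An SV40 polyadenylation signal follows the cassette. A fragment matching medaka tyrosinase flanks the cassette. Such matches are typical of Tol2 transposon arms, but the record does not confirm this.

Rab35 is a small GTPase involved in endocytic membrane trafficking. The associated study used in vivo screening in zebrafish muscle to examine T-tubule formation, which fits a use in live imaging of rab35b localisation in muscle fibres. The depositor (9,562 nt) and sequenced (9,544 nt) records show the same features in the same order and differ only slightly in length and in start coordinate.
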