Features (pLannotate 1.2.2; 21 found; start..end, strand, type, name):
      7..228     -  rep_origin     M13 ori (fragment) (sequence partly withheld): M13 bacteriophage origin of replication; arrow indicates direction of (+) strand synthesis
    228..515     +  CDS            tyr (fragment) (sequence partly withheld): TYRO_ORYLA - Also known as tyro. Experimental evidence at transcript level: Swiss-Prot protein existence level 2. This is a copper-containing oxidase that functions in the formation of pigments such as melanins and other polyphenolic compounds. From Oryzias latipes (Japanese rice fish) (Japanese killifish).
   1097..1117    +  protein_bind   attB4: mutant version of attB; core recombination site for the Gateway® BP reaction BP Clonase™
   2025..2041    -  promoter       copia promoter (fragment): strong promoter from the Drosophila transposable element copia (Sinclair et al., 1986)
   5093..5113    +  protein_bind   attB1: mutant version of attB; core recombination site for the Gateway® BP reaction BP Clonase™
   5123..5818    +  CDS            mKate2: mKate2 is a basic (constitutively fluorescent) red fluorescent protein published in 2009, derived from Entacmaea quadricolor. It is reported to be a rapidly-maturing monomer with moderate acid sensitivity.
   5820..5844    -  protein_bind   attB2: mutant version of attB; recombination site for the Gateway® BP reaction BP Clonase™
   5846..6445    +  CDS            RAB35: RAB35_HUMAN - Also known as RAB1C, RAY. Experimental evidence at protein level: Swiss-Prot protein existence level 1. The small GTPases Rab are key regulators of intracellular membrane trafficking, from the formation of transport vesicles to their fusion with membranes. Rabs cycle between an inactive GDP-bound form and an active GTP-bound form that is able to recruit to membranes different sets of downstream effectors directly responsible for vesicle formation, movement, tethering and fusion. That Rab is involved in the process of endocytosis and is an essential rate-limiting regulator of the
   6459..6479    -  protein_bind   attB3: mutant version of attB; core recombination site for the Gateway® BP reaction BP Clonase™
   6483..6503    +  CDS            lacZα (fragment): LacZα fragment of β-galactosidase; lacZ fragment
   6519..6653    -  polyA_signal   SV40 poly(A) signal: SV40 polyadenylation signal
   6676..6759    -  CDS            large T antigen (fragment): large T antigen from SV40 (simian virus 40)
   7325..7365    -  misc_feature   MCS (fragment): pBluescript multiple cloning site
   7378..7396    -  promoter       T3 promoter: promoter for bacteriophage T3 RNA polymerase
   7441..7457    -  protein_bind   lac operator: The lac repressor binds to the lac operator to inhibit transcription in E. coli. This inhibition can be relieved by adding lactose or isopropyl-β-D-thiogalactopyranoside (IPTG). lac repressor encoded by lacI
   7465..7495    -  promoter       lac promoter: promoter for the E. coli lac operon
   7510..7531    -  protein_bind   CAP binding site: CAP binding activates transcription in the presence of cAMP. E. coli catabolite activator protein
   7544..7636    -  CDS            lacI (fragment): lac repressor; lacI; The lac repressor binds to the lac operator to inhibit transcription in E. coli. This inhibition can be relieved by adding lactose or isopropyl-β-D-thiogalactopyranoside (IPTG).
   7819..8407    -  rep_origin     ori: high-copy-number ColE1/pMB1/pBR322/pUC origin of replication
   8578..9438    -  CDS            AmpR: β-lactamase; bla; confers resistance to ampicillin, carbenicillin, and related antibiotics
   9439..9543    -  promoter       AmpR promoter: bla
>Addgene plasmid #109628 | actc1b-mKate2-rab35b | depositor full sequence | sequence record 206565 | Full Sequence
CCACCTAAATTGTAAGCGTTAATATTTTGTTAAAATTCGCGTTAAATTTTTGTTAAATCAGCTCATTTTT
TAACCAATAGGCCGAAATCGGCAAAATCCCTTATAAATCAAAAGAATAGACCGAGATAGGGT
[37 nt withheld, positions 133-169]
AAAGAACGTGGACTCCAACGTCAAAGG
[32 nt withheld, positions 197-228]
GCTGGCTAAGAACTCATCAGCCTCCCCGGTCCATCTACCCACGTACCAATGCACCAATTGGCCACAATGA
CGGCTACTACATGGTGCCATTCCTTCCTCTTTATAGGAATGGAGACTACCTCCTGTCCAACAAGGCTCTT
GGATACGAGTACGCCTACCTGTTGGACCCAGGTCATTGCACAACACCAGAAATGCCCTCTGATCTGCAAA
AGACGTGAATATCTGTTCAGACACCCATATCCACTCTGTTCCACACAGGTCAGAGGTTTGTCCAGGAGTT
CTTGACAGAGGTGTAAAAAGTACTCAAAAATTTTACTCAAGTGAAAGTACAAGTACTTAGGGAAAATTTT
ACTCAATTAAAAGTAAAAGTATCTGGCTAGAATCTTACTTGAGTAAAAGTAAAAAAGTACTCCATTAAAA
TTGTACTTGAGTATTAAGGAAGTAAAAGTAAAAGCAAGAAAGAAAACTAGAGATTCTTGTTTAAGCTTTT
AATCTCAAAAAACATTAAATGAAATGCATACAAGGTTTTATCCTGCTTTAGAACTGTTTGTATTTAATTA
TCAAACTATAAGACAGACAATCTAATGCCAGTACACGCTACTCAAAGTTGTAAAACCTCAGATTTAACTT
CAGTAGAAGCTGATTCTCAAAATTGTTAGTGTCAAGCCTAGCTCTTTTGGGGCTGAAAAGCAATCCTGCA
GTGCTGAAAAGCCTCTCACAGGCAGCCGATGCGGGAAGAGGTGTATTAGTCTTGATAGAGAGGCTGCAAA
TAGCAGGAAACGTGAGCAGAGACTCCCTGGTGTCTGAAACACAGGCCAGATGGGCCCTCGAGCAGGAAAC
AGCTATGACCATGATTACGCCAAGCTATCAACTTTGTATAGAAAAGTTGGCACGCGCAGATTCCGTGTGG
GCCTGGTAATATCTTACCATTTTAAGCTATTTTAAGATTAGGGAAAAAAATTAAATAAAACTACTTTAAA
ATTACTTTCCTTAAAAAGCAACATATTTATTTAGTTTTTGTTTAACTGGCTCAAGATTGTAATATTTTAC
TTTTACATGTTTTTTTTAAGTACCTAAATGTGTTCAAAAGTAAAGTATGTTATTGTTTTTTTTTTTTTAA
TGTTAGCTAAGCTTTAAATTGTAATATATTACTTTTAAAAGTGACTTTTTAAAAATGTAAATAAAAAAGT
AACTATAAATGTGTAATGCATGTTATTTCTGTGGGTTTTTTAATTTTCATCTCAACTGGGCTTACAATTT
TAACATAATAAAAATCAAATCAAATCAAATCAGGCCCTTATTTGTCACATACACTCTTGTATACTGAAAT
AAACTAAATGTTGAGAAAAATTTAAATACACCAAAATAACGCATACCTTTTTTGTAATTACCTAAGTAAA
ACATTTAGTTCCTTTTTTAAGTGACTCAAGATTGTAATCTATTAATTGTAAAAGATAAAACTAGTGATCA
ATCTGACGTGCTTCTATGCAGCCTGTGAGATTAATTGTGATGTTTAATTATTAAACAATTTAAATGGATC
AAACATTTCACATGTGCTTATTGTGTCCAACAAAACCAGCAGAAGCACTTAAAAATATTGCATGACAACA
TGAGTTTTTAATGTAAATTATATATACTTCCTAAACGAAGTTAATCATATTTTCTAAAATAATAATGTCA
TTGAAATATTTAAATAAATGATAANCTTTAGTTGATTCAACATAAAATTGAAAGCAATAAGGACTTTTTT
TTTTTTACAGCGGTGAAGCAAAAGCNTGNAAATAATCATATAAATATAATAAATAAATAAATAAAATAAT
GGTTCTTGGTGCAAATATGAACACTTTAAATAAATATAGAATAAATATGATCAATAAGTCATAACGACGT
GTTTTATGTTGATTATAATTTAAACATGTTTCTAACGCAAGTTTTAAAAACTGTTTTAAAGTATTATTTT
AAGTTATAAGATCAATTTGACTCAACATTTTGTAGTGAAAATATGTTGTGTAAAATTAATATAATATACA
CTATAAAAATGCAAGGTTCCACACAATTCATTCATGTTGTCCCAACACAAATCGATTAAGTTAACAAATA
TATGTGGATTGAACATAAAAAATTAAGTTGTCCCAATGAAATCTCAAGAATTGTGTTGTTTCAGCTCATT
TTAAATAAGTAGTTTTAACAAGTAAAAAATAACATATTTTTGAGTGTGTATATATATATATTTATATATT
ACAAAATATAATAATATAAAATGTAAAAGATATAAACCATGCTACATATATTTAAGAGCTATTTTGCACA
TTACTTTTTTGCAAGCCATTTGAGTGTTTTTTTACAAATATATATTAGCTAAATATACAATATCTTAAAT
ATACAATTAATCAGACATGCAAAAAATGCATTTAACCTACATAAAAATACATGATCAACATATGTTTTAT
GCTGATTACAACTAAATCAAACGTAATGAAATTAATTTATAAAAGCGATTTAAATATGTCAATATTTTAA
GTTAAAATCACTTGAAACCTACTATAAATGAACTTAAATTTAAAAAATCTCCTTTAATTCCAATGCAGCA
CTGTTGTTTTTTCAGCTGAGGACCCCCGGTGCAGATGGTTGGCCCCCGGCCCGCTATTCTAAGGAAGCCT
TTCTTAATTTTAGGGCGGCGCTGCATGCGCTCAGATCAGATTCACGGGTGGAGAGGGTTATTTTCTCTTT
TTTATTTTTTCTTGCCTGCTCATATTTGGGCCTGTGTGAACCCCAGGCTCCGCCTCGGCCCCCAGGAGCC
GCTCTTATTTAAAGGGGATCCTCGCCTTCAGTCTTCGTCCCAGTGGAAGCATCAGTCTTGTGATAACAAC
TTGGTGAGTCCTACAGACCAGCGCTCGACTCTAGGCTTTAAATGCATTGATTTCTCTGGATTAGCTACCG
GGAGAGTTTTAACTTTGCTTATTAGTCTTGTGCTTGAACTGCTAGGTTTAAAGAGGGTTTTCTCTAATGC
ATGCATGAAGCGACAGCTGAAAACCAGAAATAGAGCGTTTGTCCTCCTGTTAAACTCTAGCCTTTCTTTG
GCATTTGTCAGTCCGAGTCTTCAGCTGCCGGCAGGAGATTGGGTTTCAGTAACACTTGCTGAGCACAAAC
TACACGTGCTTCCTTCAGATTTAATTCATTATTAATCATTCTAGATTTAAATGATCTTCTTACTCATTGC
TGATTATTTTAGCCTTGCGGAGCAGATTAAATGAGCACGTGTTTATTAAGATTGATTTAAATATAATTAA
TATTTCACCACTGTAGTTTTAAAATTGCCTTCTAAGTCATGGTTGATTTTTAATAGGTATCGGCTCTAAT
TAGATTACTATTTTGGTTTTTAAATGTTATTTCTATTTCATTTGTAGGCTCGTTTTTAATGTGATTTTAT
TAGATTCTAGTTTTAAAATCATCTTTTAGCCTTACTGAGCAGACTGAATGAACATGTTTCATTAAGATTA
ACTTCATTATAGTTAATTATTTAATCATTCTAGTGGATTATAAATCAGCTCTATTTAAATTGATTGTCGT
GTTTATTTCTATTTGATTTTTGATTATTTTTTAAGGTCGTTTTTATGTGATTTTTCCCCGATTCTAATTT
TAAACTAATTGTTTGATTTTTATATGATTCGACTCTTTTTAAATGAATTGTTTTGCTTTTTTTATTGAGC
ATATATATATATTATACAATTTCAATCAACAATTGTTGTGCTTTTTAAATGTTGTTTCTATTTCATTTCT
AGGGTCGATTTTATTCGATTCTAGTTTTAAAATCGTGATTTCTAACTCCTAACCTTACTGAGCAGACTGA
ATGAACATGTTTCATCAAGATTAACTTCATTATAGTTAATTATTGAATCGGGCTAGTGGTTTATAAATCA
GCTCTATTATAAATTAATTGTCATCATTATTTCTATTTAATTTTTATTATTTTTTTAGGATTATTTTTAA
GGGATTTTTTTCACGTTCTAGTTTTAAACTCAATGCTCATTACTGCTCACCCTTGCTGAGCAGTCTTTCG
TTAAGATTAAATTAATTAATAACCCATTCTAGTTTTAAAACAGTGTCTTAAGGCATAGCTGATATTTTAC
AAGTTTACTATTTAATATATCTCCATTTCTTTTTTTAGGGTCGATTTCATCTGATTTGATTAATTTTTAT
TATCTTCACTAAGCTTTTTGTTCTAGGTTTTATTCTCAGTATTATTACTGTTATATTTGAACTGAATTTC
TCCTCATAGTTTATTCATTTTATTTATTTATTTTTTGTTTATTCGCTATTTTGTATTTTAGTTTTTAATT
AGAAATTTTATTAGAATCGTTTTGAACTAGTTTTTATGCACTCTAACATTAATATTAAATCATAACTATT
ATTTTTATTATAATTTATTTGTGTTTATCTTTTTGTGTAGCTTTCATGTGTTTTTATTTTAGTTTTATTA
TGTTTGCATTGAATTTTTTGGACTAGTTTATATAACGATATACAGAAAAGCCATGACAACAAATGTTTTT
ATAATACCTATTAAGTATAAGCTAATCAGATTTCCACTATTCTGTTCAAAGTTAACATTATTAGCCATTC
TGATGGATCATTTGACATTTGTCATATGTCTTTATGAACACTGCTCTTTCAGATGCCACTTTTAAAGCTG
TTTTTTACAGTAAATGAACGTTTATTATTATGACATTATTTCCTAAGGCCTCTAGAGTACAGCAGGATGT
GGCGTGTGCATTACTGTGTAATTATGCTGACTGTAAATGTGCATTTATAGACTGTCAGCATGTCTGACTG
TGCGCTGTTGTGATTTGTCCTGCACAGACCAAGGCAAGTTTGTACAAAAAAGCAGGCTGCCACCATGGTG
AGCGAGCTGATTAAGGAGAACATGCACATGAAGCTGTACATGGAGGGCACCGTGAACAACCACCACTTCA
AGTGCACATCCGAGGGCGAAGGCAAGCCCTACGAGGGCACCCAGACCATGAGAATCAAGGCGGTCGAGGG
CGGCCCTCTCCCCTTCGCCTTCGACATCCTGGCTACCAGCTTCATGTACGGCAGCAAAACCTTCATCAAC
CACACCCAGGGCATCCCCGACTTCTTTAAGCAGTCCTTCCCCGAGGGCTTCACATGGGAGAGAGTCACCA
CATACGAAGACGGGGGCGTGCTGACCGCTACCCAGGACACCAGCCTCCAGGACGGCTGCCTCATCTACAA
CGTCAAGATCAGAGGGGTGAACTTCCCATCCAACGGCCCTGTGATGCAGAAGAAAACACTCGGCTGGGAG
GCCTCCACCGAGACCCTGTACCCCGCTGACGGCGGCCTGGAAGGCAGAGCCGACATGGCCCTGAAGCTCG
TGGGCGGGGGCCACCTGATCTGCAACTTGAAGACCACATACAGATCCAAGAAACCCGCTAAGAACCTCAA
GATGCCCGGCGTCTACTATGTGGACAGAAGACTGGAAAGAATCAAGGAGGCCGACAAAGAGACCTACGTC
GAGCAGCACGAGGTGGCTGTGGCCAGATACTGCGACCTCCCTAGCAAACTGGGGCACAGAGACCCAGCTT
TCTTGTACAAAGTGGTGGCCCGCGACTACGATCACCTCTTCAAGCTGCTGATCATCGGTGACAGCGGTGT
TGGAAAGAGCAGTCTTCTCCTGCGTTTCGCCGACAACACATTTTCAGGCAGTTACATCACCACCATAGGA
GTCGACTTCAAGATCCGCACTGTGGAGCTTAATGGAGAGAAGGTGAAACTGCAGATATGGGACACAGCCG
GACAAGAGCGATTCCGAACGATTACATCTACATATTACAGAGGAACCCATGGTGTGATAGTAGTGTATGA
CGTTACCAGCGCCGAGTCCTTTGTCAATGTTAAACGATGGCTACATGAAATAAACCAGAACTGTGATGAC
GTCTGTCGAATATTAGTGGGCAATAAAAATGATGATCCAAACTCTAAGGTGGTGGAGACGAATGATGCAC
AGAAGTTTGCAGAACAGATGGGCATCAGTCTGTTCGAGACAAGTGCGAAAGAAAATGTCAATGTGGAGGA
GATGTTTAACTGCATCACAGAGTTGGTTCTCCGGGCAAAGAAAGAGTCTGTGGCCAAACAGCAGCAGCAG
CAGCAGAACGATGTGATTAAACTCAAGCAGAACAGCAAACGGAAGAAGAAGTGCTGCTAGTGGACGAACA
CAACTTTATTATACATAGTTGATAATTCACTGGCCGTCGTTTTACGGTACCATCGATGATGATCCAGACA
TGATAAGATACATTGATGAGTTTGGACAAACCACAACTAGAATGCAGTGAAAAAAATGCTTTATTTGTGA
AATTTGTGATGCTATTGCTTTATTTGTAACCATTATAAGCTGCAATAAACAAGTTAACAACAACAATTGC
ATTCATTTTATGTTTCAGGTTCAGGGGGAGGTGTGGGAGGTTTTTTAAAGCAAGTAAAACCTCTACAAAT
GTGGTATGGCTGATTATGATCCTCTAGATCAGATCTGCGAAGATACGGCCACGGGTGCTCTTGATCCTGT
GGCTGATTTTGGACTGTGCTGCTCGCAGCTGCTGATGAATCACATACTTCCTCCATTTTCTTCCACTGAT
TGACTGTTATAATTTCCCTAATTTCCAGGTCAAGGTGCTGTGCATTGTGGTAATAGATGTGACATGACGT
CACTTCCAAAGGACCAATGAACATGTCTGACCAATTTCATATAATGTGAAAACGATTTTCATAGGCAGAA
TAAATAACATTTAAATTAAACTGGGCATCAGCGCAATTCAATTGGTTTGGTAATAGCAAGGGAAAATAGA
ATGAAGTGATCTCCAAAAAATAAGTACTTTTTGACTGTAAATAAAATTGTAAGGAGTAAAAAGTACTTTT
TTTTCTAAAAAAATGTAATTAAGTAAAAGTAAAAGTATTGATTTTTAATTGTACTCAAGTAAAGTAAAAA
TCCCCAAAAATAATACTTAAGTACAGTAATCAAGTAAAATTACTCAAGTACTTTACACCTCTGGTTCTTG
ACCCCCTACCTTCAGCAAGCCCAGCAGATCCACTAGTTCTAGAGCGGCCGCCACCGCGGTGGAGCTCCAG
CTTTTGTTCCCTTTAGTGAGGGTTAATTGCGCGCTTGGCGTAATCATGGTCATAGCTGTTTCCTGTGTGA
AATTGTTATCCGCTCACAATTCCACACAACATACGAGCCGGAAGCATAAAGTGTAAAGCCTGGGGTGCCT
AATGAGTGAGCTAACTCACATTAATTGCGTTGCGCTCACTGCCCGCTTTCCAGTCGGGAAACCTGTCGTG
CCAGCTGCATTAATGAATCGGCCAACGCGCGGGGAGAGGCGGTTTGCGTATTGGGCGCTCTTCCGCTTCC
TCGCTCACTGACTCGCTGCGCTCGGTCGTTCGGCTGCGGCGAGCGGTATCAGCTCACTCAAAGGCGGTAA
TACGGTTATCCACAGAATCAGGGGATAACGCAGGAAAGAACATGTGAGCAAAAGGCCAGCAAAAGGCCAG
GAACCGTAAAAAGGCCGCGTTGCTGGCGTTTTTCCATAGGCTCCGCCCCCCTGACGAGCATCACAAAAAT
CGACGCTCAAGTCAGAGGTGGCGAAACCCGACAGGACTATAAAGATACCAGGCGTTTCCCCCTGGAAGCT
CCCTCGTGCGCTCTCCTGTTCCGACCCTGCCGCTTACCGGATACCTGTCCGCCTTTCTCCCTTCGGGAAG
CGTGGCGCTTTCTCATAGCTCACGCTGTAGGTATCTCAGTTCGGTGTAGGTCGTTCGCTCCAAGCTGGGC
TGTGTGCACGAACCCCCCGTTCAGCCCGACCGCTGCGCCTTATCCGGTAACTATCGTCTTGAGTCCAACC
CGGTAAGACACGACTTATCGCCACTGGCAGCAGCCACTGGTAACAGGATTAGCAGAGCGAGGTATGTAGG
CGGTGCTACAGAGTTCTTGAAGTGGTGGCCTAACTACGGCTACACTAGAAGGACAGTATTTGGTATCTGC
GCTCTGCTGAAGCCAGTTACCTTCGGAAAAAGAGTTGGTAGCTCTTGATCCGGCAAACAAACCACCGCTG
GTAGCGGTGGTTTTTTTGTTTGCAAGCAGCAGATTACGCGCAGAAAAAAAGGATCTCAAGAAGATCCTTT
GATCTTTTCTACGGGGTCTGACGCTCAGTGGAACGAAAACTCACGTTAAGGGATTTTGGTCATGAGATTA
TCAAAAAGGATCTTCACCTAGATCCTTTTAAATTAAAAATGAAGTTTTAAATCAATCTAAAGTATATATG
AGTAAACTTGGTCTGACAGTTACCAATGCTTAATCAGTGAGGCACCTATCTCAGCGATCTGTCTATTTCG
TTCATCCATAGTTGCCTGACTCCCCGTCGTGTAGATAACTACGATACGGGAGGGCTTACCATCTGGCCCC
AGTGCTGCAATGATACCGCGAGACCCACGCTCACCGGCTCCAGATTTATCAGCAATAAACCAGCCAGCCG
GAAGGGCCGAGCGCAGAAGTGGTCCTGCAACTTTATCCGCCTCCATCCAGTCTATTAATTGTTGCCGGGA
AGCTAGAGTAAGTAGTTCGCCAGTTAATAGTTTGCGCAACGTTGTTGCCATTGCTACAGGCATCGTGGTG
TCACGCTCGTCGTTTGGTATGGCTTCATTCAGCTCCGGTTCCCAACGATCAAGGCGAGTTACATGATCCC
CCATGTTGTGCAAAAAAGCGGTTAGCTCCTTCGGTCCTCCGATCGTTGTCAGAAGTAAGTTGGCCGCAGT
GTTATCACTCATGGTTATGGCAGCACTGCATAATTCTCTTACTGTCATGCCATCCGTAAGATGCTTTTCT
GTGACTGGTGAGTACTCAACCAAGTCATTCTGAGAATAGTGTATGCGGCGACCGAGTTGCTCTTGCCCGG
CGTCAATACGGGATAATACCGCGCCACATAGCAGAACTTTAAAAGTGCTCATCATTGGAAAACGTTCTTC
GGGGCGAAAACTCTCAAGGATCTTACCGCTGTTGAGATCCAGTTCGATGTAACCCACTCGTGCACCCAAC
TGATCTTCAGCATCTTTTACTTTCACCAGCGTTTCTGGGTGAGCAAAAACAGGAAGGCAAAATGCCGCAA
AAAAGGGAATAAGGGCGACACGGAAATGTTGAATACTCATACTCTTCCTTTTTCAATATTATTGAAGCAT
TTATCAGGGTTATTGTCTCATGAGCGGATACATATTTGAATGTATTTAGAAAAATAAACAAATAGGGGTT
CCGCGCACATTTCCCCGAAAAGTG
