Features (pLannotate 1.2.2; 21 found; start..end, strand, type, name):
      2..22      +  protein_bind   attB1: mutant version of attB; core recombination site for the Gateway® BP reaction BP Clonase™
     32..727     +  CDS            mKate2: mKate2 is a basic (constitutively fluorescent) red fluorescent protein published in 2009, derived from Entacmaea quadricolor. It is reported to be a rapidly-maturing monomer with moderate acid sensitivity.
    729..753     -  protein_bind   attB2: mutant version of attB; recombination site for the Gateway® BP reaction BP Clonase™
    755..1354    +  CDS            RAB35: RAB35_HUMAN - Also known as RAB1C, RAY. Experimental evidence at protein level: Swiss-Prot protein existence level 1. The small GTPases Rab are key regulators of intracellular membrane trafficking, from the formation of transport vesicles to their fusion with membranes. Rabs cycle between an inactive GDP-bound form and an active GTP-bound form that is able to recruit to membranes different sets of downstream effectors directly responsible for vesicle formation, movement, tethering and fusion. That Rab is involved in the process of endocytosis and is an essential rate-limiting regulator of the
   1368..1388    -  protein_bind   attB3: mutant version of attB; core recombination site for the Gateway® BP reaction BP Clonase™
   1392..1412    +  CDS            lacZα (fragment): LacZα fragment of β-galactosidase; lacZ fragment
   1428..1562    -  polyA_signal   SV40 poly(A) signal: SV40 polyadenylation signal
   1585..1668    -  CDS            large T antigen (fragment): large T antigen from SV40 (simian virus 40)
   2234..2274    -  misc_feature   MCS (fragment): pBluescript multiple cloning site
   2287..2305    -  promoter       T3 promoter: promoter for bacteriophage T3 RNA polymerase
   2350..2366    -  protein_bind   lac operator: The lac repressor binds to the lac operator to inhibit transcription in E. coli. This inhibition can be relieved by adding lactose or isopropyl-β-D-thiogalactopyranoside (IPTG). lac repressor encoded by lacI
   2374..2404    -  promoter       lac promoter: promoter for the E. coli lac operon
   2419..2440    -  protein_bind   CAP binding site: CAP binding activates transcription in the presence of cAMP. E. coli catabolite activator protein
   2453..2545    -  CDS            lacI (fragment): lac repressor; lacI; The lac repressor binds to the lac operator to inhibit transcription in E. coli. This inhibition can be relieved by adding lactose or isopropyl-β-D-thiogalactopyranoside (IPTG).
   2728..3316    -  rep_origin     ori: high-copy-number ColE1/pMB1/pBR322/pUC origin of replication
   3487..4347    -  CDS            AmpR: β-lactamase; bla; confers resistance to ampicillin, carbenicillin, and related antibiotics
   4348..4452    -  promoter       AmpR promoter: bla
   4478..4699    -  rep_origin     M13 ori (fragment) (sequence partly withheld): M13 bacteriophage origin of replication; arrow indicates direction of (+) strand synthesis
   4699..4986    +  CDS            tyr (fragment) (sequence partly withheld): TYRO_ORYLA - Also known as tyro. Experimental evidence at transcript level: Swiss-Prot protein existence level 2. This is a copper-containing oxidase that functions in the formation of pigments such as melanins and other polyphenolic compounds. From Oryzias latipes (Japanese rice fish) (Japanese killifish).
   5568..5588    +  protein_bind   attB4: mutant version of attB; core recombination site for the Gateway® BP reaction BP Clonase™
   6489..6505    -  promoter       copia promoter (fragment): strong promoter from the Drosophila transposable element copia (Sinclair et al., 1986)
>Addgene plasmid #109628 | actc1b-mKate2-rab35b | addgene full sequence | sequence record 221232 | Addgene NGS Result
GCAAGTTTGTACAAAAAAGCAGGCTGCCACCATGGTGAGCGAGCTGATTAAGGAGAACATGCACATGAAG
CTGTACATGGAGGGCACCGTGAACAACCACCACTTCAAGTGCACATCCGAGGGCGAAGGCAAGCCCTACG
AGGGCACCCAGACCATGAGAATCAAGGCGGTCGAGGGCGGCCCTCTCCCCTTCGCCTTCGACATCCTGGC
TACCAGCTTCATGTACGGCAGCAAAACCTTCATCAACCACACCCAGGGCATCCCCGACTTCTTTAAGCAG
TCCTTCCCCGAGGGCTTCACATGGGAGAGAGTCACCACATACGAAGACGGGGGCGTGCTGACCGCTACCC
AGGACACCAGCCTCCAGGACGGCTGCCTCATCTACAACGTCAAGATCAGAGGGGTGAACTTCCCATCCAA
CGGCCCTGTGATGCAGAAGAAAACACTCGGCTGGGAGGCCTCCACCGAGACCCTGTACCCCGCTGACGGC
GGCCTGGAAGGCAGAGCCGACATGGCCCTGAAGCTCGTGGGCGGGGGCCACCTGATCTGCAACTTGAAGA
CCACATACAGATCCAAGAAACCCGCTAAGAACCTCAAGATGCCCGGCGTCTACTATGTGGACAGAAGACT
GGAAAGAATCAAGGAGGCCGACAAAGAGACCTACGTCGAGCAGCACGAGGTGGCTGTGGCCAGATACTGC
GACCTCCCTAGCAAACTGGGGCACAGAGACCCAGCTTTCTTGTACAAAGTGGTGGCCCGCGACTACGATC
ACCTCTTCAAGCTGCTGATCATCGGTGACAGCGGTGTTGGAAAGAGCAGTCTTCTCCTGCGTTTCGCCGA
CAACACATTTTCAGGCAGTTACATCACCACCATAGGAGTCGACTTCAAGATCCGCACTGTGGAGCTTAAT
GGAGAGAAGGTGAAACTGCAGATATGGGACACAGCCGGACAAGAGCGATTCCGAACGATTACATCTACAT
ATTACAGAGGAACCCATGGTGTGATAGTAGTGTATGACGTTACCAGCGCCGAGTCCTTTGTCAATGTTAA
ACGATGGCTACATGAAATAAACCAGAACTGTGATGACGTCTGTCGAATATTAGTGGGCAATAAAAATGAT
GATCCAAACTCTAAGGTGGTGGAGACGAATGATGCACAGAAGTTTGCAGAACAGATGGGCATCAGTCTGT
TCGAGACAAGTGCGAAAGAAAATGTCAATGTGGAGGAGATGTTTAACTGCATCACAGAGTTGGTTCTCCG
GGCAAAGAAAGAGTCTGTGGCCAAACAGCAGCAGCAGCAGCAGAACGATGTGATTAAACTCAAGCAGAAC
AGCAAACGGAAGAAGAAGTGCTGCTAGTGGACGAACACAACTTTATTATACATAGTTGATAATTCACTGG
CCGTCGTTTTACGGTACCATCGATGATGATCCAGACATGATAAGATACATTGATGAGTTTGGACAAACCA
CAACTAGAATGCAGTGAAAAAAATGCTTTATTTGTGAAATTTGTGATGCTATTGCTTTATTTGTAACCAT
TATAAGCTGCAATAAACAAGTTAACAACAACAATTGCATTCATTTTATGTTTCAGGTTCAGGGGGAGGTG
TGGGAGGTTTTTTAAAGCAAGTAAAACCTCTACAAATGTGGTATGGCTGATTATGATCCTCTAGATCAGA
TCTGCGAAGATACGGCCACGGGTGCTCTTGATCCTGTGGCTGATTTTGGACTGTGCTGCTCGCAGCTGCT
GATGAATCACATACTTCCTCCATTTTCTTCCACTGATTGACTGTTATAATTTCCCTAATTTCCAGGTCAA
GGTGCTGTGCATTGTGGTAATAGATGTGACATGACGTCACTTCCAAAGGACCAATGAACATGTCTGACCA
ATTTCATATAATGTGAAAACGATTTTCATAGGCAGAATAAATAACATTTAAATTAAACTGGGCATCAGCG
CAATTCAATTGGTTTGGTAATAGCAAGGGAAAATAGAATGAAGTGATCTCCAAAAAATAAGTACTTTTTG
ACTGTAAATAAAATTGTAAGGAGTAAAAAGTACTTTTTTTTCTAAAAAAATGTAATTAAGTAAAAGTAAA
AGTATTGATTTTTAATTGTACTCAAGTAAAGTAAAAATCCCCAAAAATAATACTTAAGTACAGTAATCAA
GTAAAATTACTCAAGTACTTTACACCTCTGGTTCTTGACCCCCTACCTTCAGCAAGCCCAGCAGATCCAC
TAGTTCTAGAGCGGCCGCCACCGCGGTGGAGCTCCAGCTTTTGTTCCCTTTAGTGAGGGTTAATTGCGCG
CTTGGCGTAATCATGGTCATAGCTGTTTCCTGTGTGAAATTGTTATCCGCTCACAATTCCACACAACATA
CGAGCCGGAAGCATAAAGTGTAAAGCCTGGGGTGCCTAATGAGTGAGCTAACTCACATTAATTGCGTTGC
GCTCACTGCCCGCTTTCCAGTCGGGAAACCTGTCGTGCCAGCTGCATTAATGAATCGGCCAACGCGCGGG
GAGAGGCGGTTTGCGTATTGGGCGCTCTTCCGCTTCCTCGCTCACTGACTCGCTGCGCTCGGTCGTTCGG
CTGCGGCGAGCGGTATCAGCTCACTCAAAGGCGGTAATACGGTTATCCACAGAATCAGGGGATAACGCAG
GAAAGAACATGTGAGCAAAAGGCCAGCAAAAGGCCAGGAACCGTAAAAAGGCCGCGTTGCTGGCGTTTTT
CCATAGGCTCCGCCCCCCTGACGAGCATCACAAAAATCGACGCTCAAGTCAGAGGTGGCGAAACCCGACA
GGACTATAAAGATACCAGGCGTTTCCCCCTGGAAGCTCCCTCGTGCGCTCTCCTGTTCCGACCCTGCCGC
TTACCGGATACCTGTCCGCCTTTCTCCCTTCGGGAAGCGTGGCGCTTTCTCATAGCTCACGCTGTAGGTA
TCTCAGTTCGGTGTAGGTCGTTCGCTCCAAGCTGGGCTGTGTGCACGAACCCCCCGTTCAGCCCGACCGC
TGCGCCTTATCCGGTAACTATCGTCTTGAGTCCAACCCGGTAAGACACGACTTATCGCCACTGGCAGCAG
CCACTGGTAACAGGATTAGCAGAGCGAGGTATGTAGGCGGTGCTACAGAGTTCTTGAAGTGGTGGCCTAA
CTACGGCTACACTAGAAGAACAGTATTTGGTATCTGCGCTCTGCTGAAGCCAGTTACCTTCGGAAAAAGA
GTTGGTAGCTCTTGATCCGGCAAACAAACCACCGCTGGTAGCGGTGGTTTTTTTGTTTGCAAGCAGCAGA
TTACGCGCAGAAAAAAAGGATCTCAAGAAGATCCTTTGATCTTTTCTACGGGGTCTGACGCTCAGTGGAA
CGAAAACTCACGTTAAGGCATTTTGGTCATGAGATTATCAAAAAGGATCTTCACCTAGATCCTTTTAAAT
TAAAAATGAAGTTTTAAATCAATCTAAAGTATATATGAGTAAACTTGGTCTGACAGTTACCAATGCTTAA
TCAGTGAGGCACCTATCTCAGCGATCTGTCTATTTCGTTCATCCATAGTTGCCTGACTCCCCGTCGTGTA
GATAACTACGATACGGGAGGGCTTACCATCTGGCCCCAGTGCTGCAATGATACCGCGAGACCCACGCTCA
CCGGCTCCAGATTTATCAGCAATAAACCAGCCAGCCGGAAGGGCCGAGCGCAGAAGTGGTCCTGCAACTT
TATCCGCCTCCATCCAGTCTATTAATTGTTGCCGGGAAGCTAGAGTAAGTAGTTCGCCAGTTAATAGTTT
GCGCAACGTTGTTGCCATTGCTACAGGCATCGTGGTGTCACGCTCGTCGTTTGGTATGGCTTCATTCAGC
TCCGGTTCCCAACGATCAAGGCGAGTTACATGATCCCCCATGTTGTGCAAAAAAGCGGTTAGCTCCTTCG
GTCCTCCGATCGTTGTCAGAAGTAAGTTGGCCGCAGTGTTATCACTCATGGTTATGGCAGCACTGCATAA
TTCTCTTACTGTCATGCCATCCGTAAGATGCTTTTCTGTGACTGGTGAGTACTCAACCAAGTCATTCTGA
GAATAGTGTATGCGGCGACCGAGTTGCTCTTGCCCGGCGTCAATACGGGATAATACCGCGCCACATAGCA
GAACTTTAAAAGTGCTCATCATTGGAAAACGTTCTTCGGGGCGAAAACTCTCAAGGATCTTACCGCTGTT
GAGATCCAGTTCGATGTAACCCACTCGTGCACCCAACTGATCTTCAGCATCTTTTACTTTCACCAGCGTT
TCTGGGTGAGCAAAAACAGGAAGGCAAAATGCCGCAAAAAAGGGAATAAGGGCGACACGGAAATGTTGAA
TACTCATACTCTTCCTTTTTCAATATTATTGAAGCATTTATCAGGGTTATTGTCTCATGAGCGGATACAT
ATTTGAATGTATTTAGAAAAATAAACAAATAGGGGTTCCGCGCACATTTCCCCGAAAAGTGCCACCTAAA
TTGTAAGCGTTAATATTTTGTTAAAATTCGCGTTAAATTTTTGTTAAATCAGCTCATTTTTTAACCAATA
GGCCGAAATCGGCAAAATCCCTTATAAATCAAAAGAATAGACCGAGATAGGGT
[37 nt withheld, positions 4604-4640]
AAAGAACGTGGACTCCAACGTCAAAGG
[32 nt withheld, positions 4668-4699]
GCTGGCTAAGAACTCATCAGCCTCCCCGGTCCATCTACCCACGTACCAATGCACCAATTGGCCACAATGA
CGGCTACTACATGGTGCCATTCCTTCCTCTTTATAGGAATGGAGACTACCTCCTGTCCAACAATGCTCTT
GGATACGAGTACGCCTACCTGTTGGACCCAGGTCATTGCACAACACCAGAAATGCCCTCTGATCTGCAAA
AGACGTGAATATCTGTTCAGACACCCATATCCACTCTGTTCCACACAGGTCAGAGGTTTGTCCAGGAGTT
CTTGACAGAGGTGTAAAAAGTACTCAAAAATTTTACTCAAGTGAAAGTACAAGTACTTAGGGAAAATTTT
ACTCAATTAAAAGTAAAAGTATCTGGCTAGAATCTTACTTGAGTAAAAGTAAAAAAGTACTCCATTAAAA
TTGTACTTGAGTATTAAGGAAGTAAAAGTAAAAGCAAGAAAGAAAACTAGAGATTCTTGTTTAAGCTTTT
AATCTCAAAAAACATTAAATGAAATGCATACAAGGTTTTATCCTGCTTTAGAACTGTTTGTATTTAATTA
TCAAACTATAAGACAGACAATCTAATGCCAGTACACGCTACTCAAAGTTGTAAAACCTCAGATTTAACTT
CAGTAGAAGCTGATTCTCAAAATTGTTAGTGTCAAGCCTAGCTCTTTTGGGGCTGAAAAGCAATCCTGCA
GTGCTGAAAAGCCTCTCACAGGCAGCCGATGCGGGAAGAGGTGTATTAGTCTTGATAGAGAGGCTGCAAA
TAGCAGGAAACGTGAGCAGAGACTCCCTGGTGTCTGAAACACAGGCCAGATGGGCCCTCGAGCAGGAAAC
AGCTATGACCATGATTACGCCAAGCTATCAACTTTGTATAGAAAAGTTGGCACGCGCAGATTCCGTGTGG
GCCTGGTAATATCTTACCATTTTAAGCTATTTTAAGATTAGGGAAAAAAATTAAATAAAACTACTTTAAA
ATTACTTTCCTTAAAAAGCAACATATTTATTTAGTTTTTGTTTAACTGGCTCAAGATTGTAATATTTTAC
TTTTACATGTTTTTTTAAGTACCTAAATGTGTTCAAAAGTAAAGTATGTTATTGTTTTTTTTTTTTAATG
TTAGCTAAGCTTTAAATTGTAATATATTACTTTTAAAAGTGACTTTTTAAAAATGTAAATAAAAAAGTAA
CTATAAATGTGTAATGCATGTTATTTCTGTGGGTTTTTAATTTTCATCTCAACTGGGCTTACAATTTTAA
CATAATAAAAATCAAATCAAATCAAATCAGGCCCTTATTTGTCACATACACTCTTGTATACTGAAATAAA
CTAAATGTTGAGAAAAATTTAAATACACCAAAATAACGCATACCTTTTTTGTAATTACCTAAGTAAAACA
TTTAGTTCCTTTTTTAAGTGACTCAAGATTGTAATCTATTAATTGTAAAAGATAAAACTAGTGATCAATC
TGACGTGCTTCTATGCAGCCTGTGAGATTAATTGTGATGTTTAATTATTAAACAATTTAAATGGATCAAA
CATTTCACATGTGCTTATTGTGTCCAACAAAACCAGCAGAAGCACTTAAAAATATTGCATGACAACATGA
GTTTTTAATGTAAATTATATATACTTCCTAAACGAAGTTAATCATATTTCTAAAATAATAATGTCATTGA
AATATTTAAATAAATGATAAGCTTTAGTTGATTCAACATAAAATTGAAAGCAATAAGGACTTTTTTTTTT
TACAGCGGTGAAGCAAAAGCATGTAATAATCATATAATATAATAAATAAATAAATAAATAATGGCTCTTG
GTGCAAATATGAACACTTTAAATAAATATAGAATAAATATGATCAATAAGTCATAACGATGTGTTTTATG
TTGATTATAATTTAAACATGTTTCTAACGCAAGTTTTAAAAACTGTTTTAAAGTATTATTTTAAGTTATA
AGATCAATTTGACTCAACATTTTGTAGTGAAAATATGTTGTGTAAAATTAATATAATATACACTATAAAA
ATGCAGGGTTCCACACAATACATTAATGTTGTCCCAACACAAATCGATTAAGTTAACAAATATATGTGGA
TTGAACATAAAAAATTAAGTTGTCCCAATGAAATCTCAAGAATTGTGTTGTTTCAGCTCATTTTAAATAA
GTAGTTTTAACAAGTAAAAAATAACATATTTTTGAGTGTGTATATATATATATTACAAAATATAATAATA
TAAAATGTAAAAGATATAAACCATGCTACATATATTTAAGAGCTATTTTGCACATTACTTTTTTGCAAGC
CATTTTAGTGTTTTTTTTACAAATATATATTAGCTAAATATACAATATCTTAAATATACAATTAATCAGA
CATGCAATTAATGCATTTAACCTACATAAAAATACATGATCAACATATGTTTTATGCTGATTACAACTAA
ATCAAACGTAATGAAATTAATTTATAAAAGCGATTTAAATATGTCAATATTTTAAGTTAAAATCACTTGA
AACCTACTATAAATGAACTTAAATTAAAAAAATCTCCTTTAATTCCAATGCAACAGTGTTGTTTTTTCAG
CTGAGGACCCCCGGTGCAGATGGTTGGCCCCCGGCCCGCTATTCTAAGGAAGCCTTTCTTAATTTTAGGG
CGGCGCTGCATGCGCTCAGATCAGATTCACGGGTGGAGAGGGTTATTTTCTCTTTTTTATTTTTTCTTGC
CTGCTCATATTTGGGCCTGTGTGAACCCCAGGCTCCGCCTCGGCCCCCAGGAGCCGCTCTTATTTAAAGG
GGATCCTCGCCTTCAGTCTTCGTCCCAGTGGAAGCATCAGTCTTGTGATAACAACTTGGTGAGTCCTACA
GACCAGCGCTCGACTCTAGGCTTTAAATGCATTGATTTCTCTGGATTAGCTACCGGGAGAGTTTTAACTT
TGCTTATTAGTCTTGTGCTCGAACTGCTAGGTTTAAAGAGTGTTTTCTCTAATGCATGCATGAAGCGACA
GCTGAAAACCAGAAATAGAGCGTTTGTCCTCCTGTTAAACTCTAGCCTTTCTTTGGCATTTGTCAGTCCG
AGTCTTCAGCTGCCGGCAGGAGATTGGGTTTCAGTAACACTTGCTGAGCACAAACTACACGTGCTTTCTT
CAGATTTAATTCATTATTAATCATTCTAGATTTAAATGATGTTCTTACTCATTGCTGATTATTTTAGCCT
TGCGGAGCAGATTAAATGAGCACGTGTTTCATTAAGATTGATTTAAATATAATTAATATTTCACCACTGT
AGTTTTAAAATTGCCTTCTAAGTCATGGTTGATTTTTAATAGGTATCGGCTCTAATTAGATTACTATTTT
GGTTTTTAAATGTTATTTCTATTTCATTTGTAGGCTCGTTTTTAATGTGATTTTATTAGATTCTAGTTTT
AAAATCATCTCTTAGCCTTAATGAGCAGACTGAATGAACATGTTTCATTAAGATTAACTTCATTATAATG
AATTATTTAATCATTCTAGTGGGTTATAAATCAGCTCTATTTAAATTAATTGTCGTGTTTATTTCTATTT
AATTTTTGATTATTTTTTCAGGGTCGTTTTTATGTGATTTTTTCCCGTTTCTAATTTTAAACTAATTGTT
TGATTTTTATATGATTCGACTCTTTTTAAATGAATTGTTTTGCTTTTTTTATTGAGCATATATATATTAT
ACAATTTCAATCAACAATTGTTGTGCTTTTTAAATGTTGTTTCTATTTCATTTCTAGGGTCGATTTTATT
CGATTCTAGTTTTAAAATCGTGATTTTTAACTTCTAACCTTACTGAGCAGACTGAATGAACATGTTTCAT
CAAGATTAACTTCATTATAGTTAATTATTGAATCGTGCTAGTGGTTTATAAATCAGCTCTATTTAAATTA
ATCATCATCATTATTTCTATTTAATTTTTATTATTTCTTTAGGATTATTTTTATGTGATTTTTTTCACGT
TCTAGTTTTAAACTCAATGCTCATTACTGCTCACCCTTGCTGAGCAGTCTTTCGTTAAGATTAAATTAAT
TAATAACCATTCTAGTTTTAAAACAGTGTCTTAAGGCATAGCTGATATTTTACAAGTTTACTATTTAATA
TATCTCCTTTCTTTTTTTAGGGTCGATTTCATCTGATTTGATTAATTTTTATTATCTTCACTAAGCTTTT
TGTTCTAGGTTTTATTCTCAGTATTATTACTGTTATATTTGAACTGAATTTCTCCTCATAGTTTATTCAT
TTTATTTATTTATTTTTTGTTTATTCGCTATTTTGTATTTTAGTTTTTAATTAGAAATTTTATTAGAATC
GTTTTGAACTAGTTTTTATGCACTCTAACATTAATATTAAATCATAACTATTATTTTTATTATAATTTAT
TTGTGTTTATCTTTTTGTGTAGCTTTCATGTGTTTTTATTTTAGTTTTATTATGTTTGCATTGAATTTTT
TGGACTAGTTTATATAACGATATACAGAAAAGCCATGACAACAAATGTTTTTATAATACCTATTAAGTAT
AAGCTAATCAGATTTCCACTATTCTGTTCAAAGTTAACATTATTAGCCATTCTGATGGATCATTTGACAT
TTGTCATATGTCTTTATGAACACTGCTCTTTCAGATGCCACTTTTAAAGCTGTTTTTTACAGTAAATGAA
CGTTTATTATTATGACATTATTTCCTAAGGCCTCTAGAGTACAGCAGGATGTGGCGTGTGCATTACCGTG
TAATTATGCTGACTGTAAATGTGCATTTATAGACTGTCAGCATGTCTGACTGTGCGCTGTTGTGATTGGT
CCTGCACAGACCAAG
